Addgene plasmid #119265: pJMP1273
Purpose: E. coli attTn7 site with B. subtilis flanking sequence cloned into pACYC
Depositing lab: Carol Gross & Jason Peters & Oren Rosenberg. Depositing organization: University of California, San Francisco (UCSF). Publication: Enabling genetic analysis of diverse bacteria with Mobile-CRISPRi. Peters JM, Koo BM, Patino R, Heussler GE, Hearne CC, Qu J, Inclan YF, Hawkins JS, Lu CHS, Silvis MR, Harden MM, Osadnik H, Peters JE, Engel JN, Dutton RJ, Grossman AD, Gross CA, Rosenberg OS. Nat Microbiol. 2019 Jan 7. pii: 10.1038/s41564-018-0327-z. doi: 10.1038/s41564-018-0327-z. PubMed 30617347.
Backbone
  Vector backbone: pACYC
  Vector type: Bacterial Expression
Growth in bacteria
  Bacterial resistance: Chloramphenicol, 25 μg/mL
  Growth temperature: 37°C
  Growth strain: BW25141
  Copy number: High Copy
Gene/Insert
  Gene/Insert name: E. coli attTn7
  Cloning method: Gibson Cloning
Terms and licenses: Academic/Nonprofit Terms; Industry Terms: Not Available to Industry
How to cite: pJMP1273 was a gift from Carol Gross & Jason Peters & Oren Rosenberg (Addgene plasmid # 119265 ; http://n2t.net/addgene:119265 ; RRID:Addgene_119265)
