[The description below was written by a language model from this plasmid's Addgene catalogue record and pLannotate feature annotations shown in this document.]
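Description:
pJMP1273 is a small (about 4.1 kb) bacterial plasmid built on a pACYC backbone that carries the E. coli attTn7 site, the chromosomal attachment site for the Tn7 transposon, surrounded by Bacillus subtilis flanking sequence. It replicates in E. coli from the p15A origin, which is compatible with ColE1-type plasmids. It is selected with chloramphenicol through the cat gene (CmR) driven by its native cat promoter. The catalogue lists it as high copy, although p15A is generally regarded as a low- to medium-copy origin. Short annotated fragments of an RSF-type origin and of IS1 appear to be backbone remnants typical of pACYC-derived vectors rather than functional parts.

The insert, assembled by Gibson cloning, lies downstream of the resistance cassette. The automated annotation marks a roughly 1 kb glmS fragment and, on the opposite strand, a fragment of B. subtilis alkA. The glmS hit was matched to a Staphylococcus aureus protein, but this probably reflects homology-based annotation of a conserved gene, and the record does not state the actual source of that segment. Tn7 normally inserts just downstream of glmS, where TnsD recognises the conserved 3′ end of the coding sequence, so the attTn7 sequence presumably sits between the two annotated fragments, although it is not itself annotated. No dedicated expression promoter is recorded for the insert despite the "bacterial expression" vector type.

The plasmid comes from work on Mobile-CRISPRi, a system that transfers CRISPR interference components into diverse bacteria. The B. subtilis arms would be consistent with placing an E. coli-type Tn7 landing site in the B. subtilis chromosome by homologous recombination, but the record does not spell out this use.
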