Features (pLannotate 1.2.2; 7 found; start..end, strand, type, name):
      1..546     +  rep_origin     p15A ori: Plasmids containing the medium-copy-number p15A origin of replication can be propagated in E. coli cells that contain a second plasmid with the ColE1 origin.
    634..689     +  rep_origin     RSF ori (fragment): Plasmids containing the RSF 1030 origin of replication can be propagated in E. coli cells that contain additional plasmids with compatible origins.
    808..951     -  mobile_element IS1 (fragment): prokaryotic transposable element IS1
   1072..1174    +  promoter       cat promoter: promoter of the E. coli cat gene encoding chloramphenicol acetyltransferase
   1175..1834    +  CDS            CmR: chloramphenicol acetyltransferase; cat; confers resistance to chloramphenicol
   1968..2984    +  CDS            glmS (fragment): GLMS_STAAN - Experimental evidence at protein level: Swiss-Prot protein existence level 1. Catalyzes the first step in hexosamine metabolism, converting fructose-6P into glucosamine-6P using glutamine as a nitrogen source. From Staphylococcus aureus (strain N315).
   3458..4018    -  CDS            alkA (fragment): 3MGA_BACSU - Experimental evidence at protein level: Swiss-Prot protein existence level 1. Is involved in the adaptive response to alkylation damage in DNA caused by alkylating agents. Catalyzes the hydrolysis of the deoxyribose N-glycosidic bond to excise 3-methyladenine and 7- methylguanine from the damaged DNA polymer formed by alkylation lesions. From Bacillus subtilis (strain 168).
>Addgene plasmid #119265 | pJMP1273 | addgene full sequence | sequence record 232405 | Addgene NGS Result
TTGAGATCGTTTTGGTCTGCGCGTAATCTCTTGCTCTGAAAACGAAAAAACCGCCTTGCAGGGCGGTTTT
TCGAAGGTTCTCTGAGCTACCAACTCTTTGAACCGAGGTAACTGGCTTGGAGGAGCGCAGTCACCAAAAC
TTGTCCTTTCAGTTTAGCCTTAACCGGCGCATGACTTCAAGACTAACTCCTCTAAATCAATTACCAGTGG
CTGCTGCCAGTGGTGCTTTTGCATGTCTTTCCGGGTTGGACTCAAGACGATAGTTACCGGATAAGGCGCA
GCGGTCGGACTGAACGGGGGGTTCGTGCATACAGTCCAGCTTGGAGCGAACTGCCTACCCGGAACTGAGT
GTCAGGCGTGGAATGAGACAAACGCGGCCATAACAGCGGAATGACACCGGTAAACCGAAAGGCAGGAACA
GGAGAGCGCACGAGGGAGCCGCCAGGGGGAAACGCCTGGTATCTTTATAGTCCTGTCGGGTTTCGCCACC
ACTGATTTGAGCGTCAGATTTCGTGATGCTTGTCAGGGGGGCGGAGCCTATGGAAAAACGGCTTTGCCGC
GGCCCTCTCACTTCCCTGTTAAGTATCTTCCTGGCATCTTCCAGGAAATCTCCGCCCCGTTCGTAAGCCA
TTTCCGCTCGCCGCAGTCGAACGACCGAGCGTAGCGAGTCAGTGAGCGAGGAAGCGGAATATATCCTGTA
TCACATATTCTGCTGACGCACCGGTGCAGCCTTTTTTCTCCTGCCACATGAAGCACTTCACTGACACCCT
CATCAGTGCCAACATAGTAAGCCAGTATACACTCCGCTAGCGCTGATGTCCGGCGGTGCTTTTGCCGTTA
CGCACCACCCCGTCAGTAGCTGAACAGGAGGGACAGCTGATAGAAACAGAAGCCACTGGAGCACCTCAAA
AACACCATCATACACTAAATCAGTAAGTTGGCAGCATCACCCGACGCACTTTGCGCCGAATAAATACCTG
TGACGGAAGATCACTTCGCAGAATAAATAAATCCTGGTGTCCCTGTTGATACCGGGAAGCCCTGGGCCAA
CTTTTGGCGAAAATGAGACGTTGATCGGCACGTAAGAGGTTCCAACTTTCACCATAATGAAATAAGATCA
CTACCGGGCGTATTTTTTGAGTTATCGAGATTTTCAGGAGCTAAGGAAGCTAAAATGGAGAAAAAAATCA
CTGGATATACCACCGTTGATATATCCCAATGGCATCGTAAAGAACATTTTGAGGCATTTCAGTCAGTTGC
TCAATGTACCTATAACCAGACCGTTCAGCTGGATATTACGGCCTTTTTAAAGACCGTAAAGAAAAATAAG
CACAAGTTTTATCCGGCCTTTATTCACATTCTTGCCCGCCTGATGAATGCTCATCCGGAATTCCGTATGG
CAATGAAAGACGGTGAGCTGGTGATATGGGATAGTGTTCACCCTTGTTACACCGTTTTCCATGAGCAAAC
TGAAACGTTTTCATCGCTCTGGAGTGAATACCACGACGATTTCCGGCAGTTTCTACACATATATTCGCAA
GATGTGGCGTGTTACGGTGAAAACCTGGCCTATTTCCCTAAAGGGTTTATTGAGAATATGTTTTTCGTCT
CAGCCAATCCCTGGGTGAGTTTCACCAGTTTTGATTTAAACGTGGCCAATATGGACAACTTCTTCGCCCC
CGTTTTCACCATGGGCAAATATTATACGCAAGGCGACAAGGTGCTGATGCCGCTGGCGATTCAGGTTCAT
CATGCCGTTTGTGATGGCTTCCATGTCGGCAGAATGCTTAATGAATTACAACAGTACTGCGATGAGTGGC
AGGGCGGGGCGTAATTTTTTTAAGGCAGTTATTGGTGCCCTTAAACGCCTGGTTGCTACGCCTGAATAAG
TGATAATAAGCGGATGAATGGCAGAAATTCGAAAGCAAATTCGACCCGGTCGTCGGTTCAGGGCAGGGTC
GTTAAATGTTATGCGCAAAATCATCCAAACGTATCAAGATGAAAACGGCAAGCTGTCTGTGCCTGGCGAT
ATCGCTGCCGCTGTAGCGGAAGCGGACCGCATCTATATCATTGGCTGCGGAACAAGCTACCATGCAGGAC
TTGTCGGTAAACAATATATTGAAATGTGGGCAAACGTGCCGGTTGAAGTGCATGTAGCGAGTGAATTCTC
CTACAACATGCCGCTTCTGTCTAAGAAACCGCTCTTCATTTTCCTTTCTCAAAGCGGAGAAACAGCAGAC
AGCCGCGCGGTACTCGTTCAAGTCAAAGCGCTCGGACACAAAGCCCTGACAATCACAAACGTACCTGGAT
CAACGCTTTCTCGTGAAGCTGACTATACATTGCTGCTTCATGCAGGCCCTGAGATCGCTGTTGCGTCAAC
GAAAGCATACACTGCACAAATCGCAGTTCTGGCGGTTCTTGCTTCTGTGGCTGCTGACAAAAATGGCATC
AATATCGGATTTGACCTCGTCAAAGAACTCGGTATCGCTGCAAACGCAATGGAAGCTCTATGCGACCAGA
AAGACGAAATGGAAATGATCGCTCGTGAATACCTGACTGTATCCAGAAATGCTTTCTTCATCGGACGCGG
CCTTGACTACTTCGTATGTGTCGAAGGCGCACTGAAGCTGAAAGAGATTTCTTACATCCAGGCAGAAGGT
TTTGCCGGCGGTGAGCTAAAGCACGGAACGATTGCCTTGATCGAACAAGGAACACCAGTATTCGCACTGG
CAACTCAAGAGCATGTAAACCTAAGCATCCGCGGAAACGTCAAAGAAGTTGCTGCTCGCGGAGCAAACAC
ATGCATCATCTCACTGAAAGGCCTAGACGATGCGGATGACAGATTCGTATTGCCGGAAGTAAACCCAGCG
CTTGCTCCGTTGGTATCTGTTGTTCCATTGCAGCTGATCGCTTACTATGCTGCACTGCATCGCGGCTGTG
ATGTGGATAAACCTCGTAACCTGGCAAAATCGGTTACGGTTGAGTAATAAATGTTTAACCCCTTTGGATA
AGATTATCTAAAGGGGTGTTTTTATGTCCAAAAGCGAAAGAACGTCTACAGTGGAAAAATGGATTAAAGA
AGTTGATGGTACAGGACCCGACTATCGATCGACCATGGCTATAGATTTAAGATGTTTCCTCATTAGATCG
GTCAATCAGGTTAAAAGGCATTAAAACTTGGAGAGAAACTGCTTTTGCCTAACTGAGTTTTCTAATGTTA
ATACAGATATAAGAGAGCAGTTCCTCATTAAGATACGCTTTTGATAGCAGTTGGAATTTAGCATGCTAGA
AATCCGAAAACCGGAGAGCCTATTGGAATGATAACGTGTTTTTTTATTGACAATTAATAAAGGGCAAAGA
ATTCTAGAAGTCGCACTTACAATGTACTTGTGGGATTAGGTTTTAAAGTTCATTCTTTTTTTATTGAGTA
CATTCCGGTTAAAGTTGAAATGATTCAGTAAAGGACACGCCATAAATAAAAGGTAGCGTATGATTGCCAT
TCTTTCCATGGAACCGATATTTCTAAGATTTCATCTTTCGTAGGCTTTCGGTTCATATTACGTAATATTT
TTATCGAATGAATAAGACCCACATCATCGATTGGAAAAGCTGTCGGGAACCTAAGGCAGCGCATTAGAAC
ATAATTGGCTGTCCAAGGACCGATTCCTCGTATTTTAATTAAGTTTTTTTCAGCATCTTTAAAGTTCATT
TTCATTAATTTTTCCCTCGATAATTCTCCACTTGCCATTAATCTGGCTATTCCAATGATATATTCACTTT
TTTTCACCGTCATTTTAATATCTGCCAGGTCGGTAGGGGTTAACCGTGCAATTCGCTCGTACGGTGGGAA
CACCCAATACTTTTTACCATTCCATTCAATAGAATCGCCAAATGCTTCTACAAATTGCTTCTTTAAGGAG
TACGCGAAGGCTAAGTTAATTTGTTGCCCTAAAACTCCCCAACATAAAGCTTCAAATAAATCGGGAATGC
CGATCACTCGCAACCCATAAAATTTTCGGGGGCTGACTTCAGGTGCTACATTTGAAGAGATAAATTGCAC
TGAAATCTAGAAATATTTTATCTGATTAATAAGATGATCTTC
